Addgene plasmid #173319: RVD-hC9
Purpose: One-step assembly of custom RVD arrays to construct DdCBE, TALE, etc.
Depositing lab: Bin Shen. Depositing organization: Nanjing Medical University. Publication: Precision modeling of mitochondrial diseases in zebrafish via DdCBE-mediated mtDNA base editing. Guo J, Zhang X, Chen X, Sun H, Dai Y, Wang J, Qian X, Tan L, Lou X, Shen B. Cell Discov. 2021 Sep 3;7(1):78. doi: 10.1038/s41421-021-00307-9. PubMed 34480028.
Backbone
  Vector backbone: TetR T vector
  Vector type: Unspecified
Growth in bacteria
  Bacterial resistance: Tetracycline, 10 μg/mL
  Growth temperature: 37°C
  Growth strain: DH5alpha
  Copy number: High Copy
Gene/Insert
  Gene/Insert name: HD half RVD at Position9
  Species: Synthetic
  Mutation: no
  Cloning method: Restriction Enzyme; 5′ cloning site Unknown (unknown if destroyed)
Terms and licenses: Academic/Nonprofit Terms; Industry Terms: Not Available to Industry
Depositor comments: RVD is inserted into TA site of TetR T vector
How to cite: RVD-hC9 was a gift from Bin Shen (Addgene plasmid # 173319 ; http://n2t.net/addgene:173319 ; RRID:Addgene_173319)
