[The description below was written by a language model from this plasmid's Addgene catalogue record and pLannotate feature annotations shown in this document.]
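Description:
RVD-hC9 is a small (about 2.5 kb) bacterial module plasmid that belongs to a library of building blocks for one-step assembly of custom repeat-variable diresidue (RVD) arrays. These arrays form the programmable DNA-binding domains of TALE proteins and of TALE-based tools such as DdCBE mitochondrial base editors. The insert is a synthetic fragment described as an "HD half RVD at Position 9". HD is the diresidue that conventionally specifies cytosine recognition, and the "half" and position labels suggest a partial repeat unit meant for the ninth slot of an array. The record gives no further detail on the assembly scheme, the flanking restriction sites or the overhangs. According to the depositor, the fragment was inserted at the TA cloning site of a tetracycline-resistant T vector.

The feature table covers only backbone elements, and the RVD insert itself is not annotated. Propagation in E. coli relies on a high-copy ColE1/pUC-type origin. Selection uses the tetracycline efflux gene (TcR), which spans the sequence origin and is driven by its tet promoter. A T7 promoter is also present, along with short fragments matching an RSF origin and a kanamycin resistance gene. Both fragments are far too small to be functional and are probably remnants of vector construction. No eukaryotic promoter or expression elements are recorded, which is consistent with a pure cloning intermediate rather than an expression construct. Using tetracycline selection on module plasmids is commonly a way to counter-select them when arrays are assembled into a destination vector that carries a different marker, though the record does not state this. The associated work applied the assembled DdCBEs to model mitochondrial diseases in zebrafish through mtDNA base editing.
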