Features (pLannotate 1.2.2; 6 found; start..end, strand, type, name):
    385..413     -  promoter       tet promoter: E. coli promoter for tetracycline efflux protein gene
    429..468     +  rep_origin     RSF ori (fragment): Plasmids containing the RSF 1030 origin of replication can be propagated in E. coli cells that contain additional plasmids with compatible origins.
    540..1128    -  rep_origin     ori: high-copy-number ColE1/pMB1/pBR322/pUC origin of replication
   1422..1440    +  promoter       T7 promoter: promoter for bacteriophage T7 RNA polymerase
   1443..1517    -  CDS            KanR (fragment): aminoglycoside phosphotransferase; aphA-3; confers resistance to kanamycin
   1615..337     -  CDS            TcR (across the origin): tetracycline efflux protein; tet; confers resistance to tetracycline
>Addgene plasmid #173319 | RVD-hC9 | addgene full sequence | sequence record 355289 | Addgene NGS Result
CTGTGGCGCCGGTGATGCCGGCCACGATGCGTCCGGCGTAGAGAATCCACAGGACGGGTGTGGTCGCCAT
GATCGCGTAGTCGATAGTGGCTCCAAGTAGCGAAGCGAGCAGGACTGGGCGGCGGCCAAAGCGGTCGGAC
AGTGCTCCGAGAACGGGTGCGCATAGAAATTGCATCAACGCATATAGCGCTAGCAGCACGCCATAGTGAC
TGGCGATGCTGTCGGAATGGACGATATCCCGCAAGAGGCCCGGCAGTACCGGCATAACCAAGCCTATGCC
TACAGCATCCAGGGTGACGGTGCCGAGGATGACGATGAGCGCATTGTTAGATTTCATACACGGTGCCTGA
CTGCGTTAGCAATTTAACTGTGATAAACTACCGCATTAAAGCTAATCGATGATAAGCTGTCAAACATGAG
AATTAATTCATGTTCTTTCCTGCGTTATCCCCTGATTCTGTGGATAACGCAGGAAAGAACATGTGAGCAA
AAGGCCAGCAAAAGGCCAGGAACCGTAAAAAGGCCGCGTTGCTGGCGTTTTTCCATAGGCTCCGCCCCCC
TGACGAGCATCACAAAAATCGACGCTCAAGTCAGAGGTGGCGAAACCCGACAGGACTATAAAGATACCAG
GCGTTTCCCCCTGGAAGCTCCCTCGTGCGCTCTCCTGTTCCGACCCTGCCGCTTACCGGATACCTGTCCG
CCTTTCTCCCTTCGGGAAGCGTGGCGCTTTCTCATAGCTCACGCTGTAGGTATCTCAGTTCGGTGTAGGT
CGTTCGCTCCAAGCTGGGCTGTGTGCACGAACCCCCCGTTCAGCCCGACCGCTGCGCCTTATCCGGTAAC
TATCGTCTTGAGTCCAACCCGGTAAGACACGACTTATCGCCACTGGCAGCAGCCACTGGTAACAGGATTA
GCAGAGCGAGGTATGTAGGCGGTGCTACAGAGTTCTTGAAGTGGTGGCCTAACTACGGCTACACTAGAAG
AACAGTATTTGGTATCTGCGCTCTGCTGAAGCCAGTTACCTTCGGAAAAAGAGTTGGTAGCTCTTGATCC
GGCAAACAAACCACCGCTGGTAGCGGTGGTTTTTTTGTTTGCAAGCAGCAGATTACGCGCAGAAAAAAAG
GATCTCAAGAAGATCCTTTGATCTTTTCTACGGGGTCTGACGCTCAGTGGAACGACGCGTAACTCACGTT
AAGGGATTTTGGTCATGGGTGGCTCGACCAGATATGGTCTCACGCGGCCAACGCCGGATCAGGGCGAGAT
AACTGGGCAACAATGCTCTCCAGCGCCGGCCTGCCGCCGTCATGGGAACGAGACCAGCTTTGGTCTAGAG
GAGGCATGATGATATATTTTTATCTTGTGCAATGTAACATCAGAGATTTTGAGACACGGGCCAGAGCTGC
CAGGAAACAGCTATGACCATGTAATACGACTCACTATAGGGGATATTTTATTTTCTCCCAATCAGGCTTG
ATCCCCAGTAAGTCAAAAAATAGCTCGACATACTGTTCTTCCCCGATCAAGGGTTGGTTTGCGCATTCAC
AGTTCTCCGCAAGAATTGATTGGCTCCAATTCTTGGAGTGGTGAATCCGTTAGCGAGGTGCCGCCGGCTT
CCATTCAGGTCGAGGTGGCCCGGCTCCATGCACCGCGACGCAACGCGGGGAGGCAGACAAGGTATAGGGC
GGCGCCTACAATCCATGCCAACCCGTTCCATGTGCTCGCCGAGGCGGCATAAATCGCCGTGACGATCAGC
GGTCCAATGATCGAAGTTAGGCTGGTAAGAGCCGCGAGCGATCCTTGAAGCTGTCCCTGATGGTCGTCAT
CTACCTGCCTGGACAGCATGGCCTGCAACGCGGGCATCCCGATGCCGCCGGAAGCGAGAAGAATCATAAT
GGGGAAGGCCATCCAGCCTCGCGTCGCGAACGCCAGCAAGACGTAGCCCAGCGCGTCGGCCGCCATGCCG
GCGATAATGGCCTGCTTCTCGCCGAAACGTTTGGTGGCGGGACCAGTGACGAAGGCTTGAGCGAGGGCGT
GCAAGATTCCGAATACCGCAAGCGACAGGCCGATCATCGTCGCGCTCCAGCGAAAGCGGTCCTCGCCGAA
AATGACCCAGAGCGCTGCCGGCACCTGTCCTACGAGTTGCATGATAAAGAAGACAGTCATAAGTGCGGCG
ACGATAGTCATGCCCCGCGCCCACCGGAAGGAGCTGACTGGGTTGAAGGCTCTCAAGGGCATGGGTCGGC
GCTCTCCCTTATGCGACTCCTGCATTAGGAAGCAGCCCAGTAGTAGGTTGAGGCCGTTGAGCACCGCCGC
CGCAAGGAATGGTGCATGTAAGGAGATGGCGCCCAACAGTCCCCCGGCCACGGGGCCTGCCACCATACCC
ACGCCGAAACAAGCGCTCATGAGCCCGAAGTGGCGAGCCCGATCTTCCCCATCGGTGATGTCGGCGATAT
AGGCGCCAGCAACCGCAC
