>Addgene plasmid #173319 | RVD-hC9 | depositor partial sequence | sequence record 336274 | RVD flanked by two Bsa I sites
GGTCTCGTTCCCATGACGGCGGCAGGCCGGCGCTGGAGAGCATTGTTGCCCAGTTATCTCGCCCTGATCC
GGCGTTGGCCGCGTGAGACC
